Addgene plasmid #123027: pWS1078
Purpose: Z3E promoter
Depositing lab: Tom Ellis. Depositing organization: Imperial College London. Publication: Engineering a Model Cell for Rational Tuning of GPCR Signaling. Shaw WM, Yamauchi H, Mead J, Gowers GF, Bell DJ, Oling D, Larsson N, Wigglesworth M, Ladds G, Ellis T. Cell. 2019 Apr 18;177(3):782-796.e27. doi: 10.1016/j.cell.2019.02.023. Epub 2019 Apr 4. PubMed 30955892.
Backbone
  Vector backbone: pYTK001
  Vector type: Yeast Expression
Growth in bacteria
  Bacterial resistance: Chloramphenicol, 25 μg/mL
  Growth temperature: 37°C
  Growth strain: NEB Turbo Competent E. coli
  Copy number: High Copy
Gene/Insert
  Gene/Insert name: pZ3 [2]
  Species: S. cerevisiae (budding yeast)
  Cloning method: Gateway Cloning
Terms and licenses: Academic/Nonprofit Terms; Industry Terms: Not Available to Industry
Depositor comments: Please visit https://www.biorxiv.org/content/10.1101/390559v1 for bioRxiv preprint.
How to cite: pWS1078 was a gift from Tom Ellis (Addgene plasmid # 123027 ; http://n2t.net/addgene:123027 ; RRID:Addgene_123027)
