[The description below was written by a language model from this plasmid's Addgene catalogue record and pLannotate feature annotations shown in this document.]
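Description:
pWS1078 is a small (about 2.2 kb) part-storage plasmid built on the pYTK001 backbone, the entry vector of the modular yeast toolkit cloning system. It is catalogued as a yeast expression vector. However, the annotated features contain no yeast origin of replication, centromere or yeast selectable marker, so the plasmid itself appears to be an E. coli-maintained part donor rather than something that replicates in yeast. In bacteria it is propagated through a high-copy ColE1/pUC-type origin. Selection is with chloramphenicol, via the cat gene driven by its native promoter and followed by a lambda t0 terminator.

The payload is a single regulatory part named "pZ3 [2]", described in the record as the Z3E promoter and attributed to S. cerevisiae. Automated annotation identifies the insert region as fragments of the divergent GAL10 and GAL1 promoters. This fits a GAL1-derived promoter scaffold, and promoters of this kind are generally made by replacing the Gal4 binding sites with sites for a synthetic zinc-finger transcription factor. The Z3E designation suggests responsiveness to the estradiol-activated Z3EV-type activator, but the record does not spell out the operator sites or the inducer. The "[2]" in the name may refer to the promoter position in the toolkit's assembly scheme, though this is not stated. The catalogue lists Gateway as the cloning method, and no att recombination sites appear among the annotated features.

The plasmid carries no coding sequence, tag or terminator for yeast expression. It is intended to supply an inducible, orthogonal promoter for assembly into larger transcription units, and it was deposited with work on engineering yeast cells for tunable GPCR signalling.
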