Features (pLannotate 1.2.2; 6 found; start..end, strand, type, name):
     15..98      +  promoter       GAL10 promoter (fragment): S. cerevisiae GAL10; inducible promoter, regulated by Gal4
    166..556     +  promoter       GAL1 promoter (fragment): S. cerevisiae GAL1; inducible promoter, regulated by Gal4
    590..624     -  terminator     lambda t0 terminator: minimal transcription terminator from phage lambda (Scholtissek and Grosse, 1987)
    698..1354    -  CDS            cat: CAT_ECOLX - Experimental evidence at protein level: Swiss-Prot protein existence level 1. This enzyme is an effector of chloramphenicol resistance in bacteria. From Escherichia coli. This protein is used as a marker in many commonly used cloning vectors, such as pACYC184.
   1355..1452    -  promoter       cat promoter: promoter of the E. coli cat gene encoding chloramphenicol acetyltransferase
   1536..2124    +  rep_origin     ori: high-copy-number ColE1/pMB1/pBR322/pUC origin of replication
>Addgene plasmid #123027 | pWS1078 | addgene full sequence | sequence record 240577 | Addgene NGS Result
AGTCGGTCTCAAACGCCCCATTATCTTAGCCTAAAAAAACCTTCTCTTTGGAACTTTCAGTAATACGCTT
AACTGCTCATTGCTATATTGAAGTACGGCCGCGTGGGCGTGCGTGGGCGGGCGTGGGCGTGCGTGGGCGG
GCGTGGGCGTGCGTGGGCGTCTAGACCGTGCGTCCTCGTCATCACCGGTCGCGTTCCTGAAACGCAGATG
TGCCTCGCGCCGCACTGCTCCGAACAATAAAGATTCTACAATACTAGCTTTTATGGTTATGAAGAGGAAA
AATTGGCAGTAACCTGGCCCCACAAACCTTCAAATTAACGAATCAAATTAACAACCATAGGATGATAATG
CGATTAGTTTTTTAGCCTTATTTCTGGGGTAATTAATCAGCGAAGCGATGATTTTTGATCTATTAACAGA
TATATAAATGGAAAAGCTGCATAACCACTTTAACTAATACTTTCAACATTTTCAGTTTGTATTACTTCTT
ATTCAAATGTCATAAAAGTATCAACAAAAAATTGTTAATATACCTCTATACTTTAACGTCAAGGAGAAAA
AACTATAAGATCTATGTGAGACCAGACCAATAAAAAACGCCCGGCGGCAACCGAGCGTTCTGAACAAATC
CAGATGGAGTTCTGAGGTCATTACTGGATCTATCAACAGGAGTCCAAGCGAGCTCGATATCAAATTACGC
CCCGCCCTGCCACTCATCGCAGTACTGTTGTAATTCATTAAGCATTCTGCCGACATGGAAGCCATCACAA
ACGGCATGATGAACCTGAATCGCCAGCGGCATCAGCACCTTGTCGCCTTGCGTATAATATTTGCCCATGG
TGAAAACGGGGGCGAAGAAGTTGTCCATATTGGCCACGTTTAAATCAAAACTGGTGAAACTCACCCAGGG
ATTGGCTGAAACGAAAAACATATTCTCAATAAACCCTTTAGGGAAATAGGCCAGGTTTTCACCGTAACAC
GCCACATCTTGCGAATATATGTGTAGAAACTGCCGGAAATCGTCGTGGTATTCACTCCAGAGCGATGAAA
ACGTTTCAGTTTGCTCATGGAAAACGGTGTAACAAGGGTGAACACTATCCCATATCACCAGCTCACCGTC
TTTCATTGCCATACGAAATTCCGGATGAGCATTCATCAGGCGGGCAAGAATGTGAATAAAGGCCGGATAA
AACTTGTGCTTATTTTTCTTTACGGTCTTTAAAAAGGCCGTAATATCCAGCTGAACGGTCTGGTTATAGG
TACATTGAGCAACTGACTGAAATGCCTCAAAATGTTCTTTACGATGCCATTGGGATATATCAACGGTGGT
ATATCCAGTGATTTTTTTCTCCATTTTAGCTTCCTTAGCTCCTGAAAATCTCGATAACTCAAAAAATACG
CCCGGTAGTGATCTTATTTCATTATGGTGAAAGTTGGAACCTCTTACGTGCCCGATCAATCATGACCAAA
ATCCCTTAACGTGAGTTTTCGTTCCACTGAGCGTCAGACCCCGTAGAAAAGATCAAAGGATCTTCTTGAG
ATCCTTTTTTTCTGCGCGTAATCTGCTGCTTGCAAACAAAAAAACCACCGCTACCAGCGGTGGTTTGTTT
GCCGGATCAAGAGCTACCAACTCTTTTTCCGAAGGTAACTGGCTTCAGCAGAGCGCAGATACCAAATACT
GTTCTTCTAGTGTAGCCGTAGTTAGGCCACCACTTCAAGAACTCTGTAGCACCGCCTACATACCTCGCTC
TGCTAATCCTGTTACCAGTGGCTGCTGCCAGTGGCGATAAGTCGTGTCTTACCGGGTTGGACTCAAGACG
ATAGTTACCGGATAAGGCGCAGCGGTCGGGCTGAACGGGGGGTTCGTGCACACAGCCCAGCTTGGAGCGA
ACGACCTACACCGAACTGAGATACCTACAGCGTGAGCTATGAGAAAGCGCCACGCTTCCCGAAGGGAGAA
AGGCGGACAGGTATCCGGTAAGCGGCAGGGTCGGAACAGGAGAGCGCACGAGGGAGCTTCCAGGGGGAAA
CGCCTGGTATCTTTATAGTCCTGTCGGGTTTCGCCACCTCTGACTTGAGCGTCGATTTTTGTGATGCTCG
TCAGGGGGGCGGAGCCTATGGAAAAACGCCAGCAACGCGGCCTTTTTACGGTTCCTGGCCTTTTGCTGGC
CTTTTGCTCACATGTTCTTTCCTGCGTTATCCCCTGATTCTGTGGATAACCGT
